Addgene plasmid #208089: pLV_PGK_LTB4R(S310A)
Purpose: Mammalian expression of the human LTB4 receptor LTB4R with the S310A mutation.
Depositing lab: Sean R Collins. Depositing organization: University of California, Davis. Publication: Signaling dynamics distinguish high- and low-priority neutrophil chemoattractant receptors. Lundgren SM, Rocha-Gregg BL, Akdogan E, Mysore MN, Hayes S, Collins SR. Sci Signal. 2023 Oct 3;16(805):eadd1845. doi: 10.1126/scisignal.add1845. Epub 2023 Oct 3. PubMed 37788324.
Backbone
  Vector backbone: pLenti 2nd gen
  Vector type: Mammalian Expression, Lentiviral
  Selectable markers: Hygromycin
Growth in bacteria
  Bacterial resistance: Ampicillin, 100 μg/mL
  Growth temperature: 30°C
  Growth strain: NEB Stable
  Copy number: Unknown
Gene/Insert
  Gene/Insert name: LTB4R(S310A) (alt name: LTB4R)
  Species: H. sapiens (human)
  Insert size (bp): 1059
  Mutation: S310A
  Entrez Gene: LTB4R (a.k.a. BLT1, BLTR, CMKRL1, GPR16, LTB4R1, LTBR1, P2RY7, P2Y7)
  Promoter: PGK
  Cloning method: Gibson Cloning
  Sequencing primers: 5′ tgttccgcattctgcaagc; 3′ cctcacattgccaaaagacg
Resource information
  A portion of this plasmid was derived from a plasmid made by: The wild-type LTB4R sequence was obtained from the Harvard plasmid repository (plasmid #HsCD00003892)
Terms and licenses: Academic/Nonprofit Terms; Industry Terms: Not Available to Industry
Depositor comments: 5' Cloning Site: BamHI (not destroyed); 3' Cloning Site: NotI (not destroyed)
How to cite: pLV_PGK_LTB4R(S310A) was a gift from Sean R Collins (Addgene plasmid # 208089 ; http://n2t.net/addgene:208089 ; RRID:Addgene_208089)
