[The description below was written by a language model from this plasmid's Addgene catalogue record and pLannotate feature annotations shown in this document.]
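Description:
pLV_PGK_LTB4R(S310A) is a second-generation lentiviral transfer plasmid of about 9.5 kb for expressing a point mutant of the human leukotriene B4 receptor LTB4R (BLT1) in mammalian cells. It is maintained in E. coli through a high-copy ColE1/pUC-type origin and an ampicillin resistance gene (β-lactamase with its own promoter). The backbone also carries remnants of a lac promoter/operator region and an SV40 polyadenylation signal. The viral portion is flanked by two HIV-1 LTR sequences, both annotated as truncated with adjoining nef-derived fragments. It contains the Ψ packaging signal with a partial gag sequence, the Rev response element for Rev-dependent nuclear export of the genomic RNA, and the cPPT/CTS element, which aids nuclear import of the reverse-transcribed genome. Packaging functions are not encoded and would have to be supplied from separate plasmids.

The payload is a single bicistronic cassette driven by the human PGK promoter. The roughly 1.06 kb LTB4R coding sequence, carrying the S310A substitution, was inserted by Gibson assembly between retained BamHI and NotI sites. It is followed by an EMCV IRES and a hygromycin phosphotransferase gene, so receptor and drug resistance are translated from the same transcript and hygromycin selection enriches for transduced, receptor-expressing cells. A WPRE downstream of the marker enhances transcript stability and expression. No epitope tag or fluorescent reporter is annotated. LTB4R is a G protein-coupled receptor for the chemoattractant leukotriene B4, and the associated study concerns signaling dynamics of neutrophil chemoattractant receptors. The record does not state the functional consequence of the S310A change; the wild-type sequence was obtained from another plasmid repository.
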