Features (pLannotate 1.2.2; 22 found; start..end, strand, type, name):
    376..633     +  LTR            5' LTR (truncated): truncated 5' long terminal repeat (LTR) from HIV-1
    680..805     +  misc_feature   HIV-1 Ψ: packaging signal of human immunodeficiency virus type 1
    789..1127    +  CDS            HIV-1 gag (fragment): gag protein from human immunodeficiency virus 1; gag
   1302..1535    +  misc_feature   RRE: The Rev response element (RRE) of HIV-1 allows for Rev-dependent mRNA export from the nucleus to the cytoplasm.
   1912..2012    +  CDS            Rev (fragment): human immunodeficiency virus 1 (HIV-1) Rev protein; rev; enhances nuclear export of unspliced and incompletely spliced viral mRNAs
   2027..2142    +  misc_feature   cPPT/CTS: central polypurine tract and central termination sequence of HIV-1 (lacking the first T)
   2188..2698    +  promoter       hPGK promoter: human phosphoglycerate kinase 1 promoter
   2717..3772    +  CDS            LTB4R: LT4R1_HUMAN - Also known as BLT, BLT1, BLTR, CMKRL1, GPR16, P2RY7. Experimental evidence at protein level: Swiss-Prot protein existence level 1. Receptor for extracellular ATP > UTP and ADP. The activity of this receptor is mediated by G proteins which activate a phosphatidylinositol-calcium second messenger system. May be the cardiac P2Y receptor involved in the regulation of cardiac muscle contraction through modulation of L-type calcium currents. Is a receptor for leukotriene B4, a potent chemoattractant involved in inflammation and immune response. From Homo sapiens (Human).
   3864..4425    +  misc_feature   IRES: internal ribosome entry site (IRES) of the encephalomyocarditis virus (EMCV)
   4428..5453    +  CDS            HygR: aminoglycoside phosphotransferase from E. coli; aph(4)-Ia; confers resistance to hygromycin
   5477..6065    +  misc_feature   WPRE: woodchuck hepatitis virus posttranscriptional regulatory element
   6082..6600    +  CDS            nef (fragment): NEF_HV1BR - Experimental evidence at protein level: Swiss-Prot protein existence level 1. Extracellular Nef protein targets CD4(+) T-lymphocytes for apoptosis by interacting with CXCR4 surface receptors (PubMed:14990729). From Human immunodeficiency virus type 1 group M subtype B (isolate BRU/LAI) (HIV-1).
   6648..6905    +  LTR            5' LTR (truncated): truncated 5' long terminal repeat (LTR) from HIV-1
   7057..7073    -  protein_bind   lac operator: The lac repressor binds to the lac operator to inhibit transcription in E. coli. This inhibition can be relieved by adding lactose or isopropyl-β-D-thiogalactopyranoside (IPTG). lac repressor encoded by lacI
   7081..7111    -  promoter       lac promoter: promoter for the E. coli lac operon
   7126..7147    -  protein_bind   CAP binding site: CAP binding activates transcription in the presence of cAMP. E. coli catabolite activator protein
   7160..7252    -  CDS            lacI (fragment): lac repressor; lacI; The lac repressor binds to the lac operator to inhibit transcription in E. coli. This inhibition can be relieved by adding lactose or isopropyl-β-D-thiogalactopyranoside (IPTG).
   7435..8023    -  rep_origin     ori: high-copy-number ColE1/pMB1/pBR322/pUC origin of replication
   8194..9054    -  CDS            AmpR: β-lactamase; bla; confers resistance to ampicillin, carbenicillin, and related antibiotics
   9055..9159    -  promoter       AmpR promoter: bla
   9207..9341    +  polyA_signal   SV40 poly(A) signal: SV40 polyadenylation signal
   9508..328     +  CDS            nef (fragment) (across the origin): NEF_HV1BR - Experimental evidence at protein level: Swiss-Prot protein existence level 1. Extracellular Nef protein targets CD4(+) T-lymphocytes for apoptosis by interacting with CXCR4 surface receptors (PubMed:14990729). From Human immunodeficiency virus type 1 group M subtype B (isolate BRU/LAI) (HIV-1).
>Addgene plasmid #208089 | pLV_PGK_LTB4R(S310A) | addgene full sequence | sequence record 410837 | Addgene NGS Result
GGAAGGGCTAATTCACTCCCAAAGAAGACAAGATATCCTTGATCTGTGGATCTACCACACACAAGGCTAC
TTCCCTGATTAGCAGAACTACACACCAGGGCCAGGGGTCAGATATCCACTGACCTTTGGATGGTGCTACA
AGCTAGTACCAGTTGAGCCAGATAAGGTAGAAGAGGCCAATAAAGGAGAGAACACCAGCTTGTTACACCC
TGTGAGCCTGCATGGGATGGATGACCCGGAGAGAGAAGTGTTAGAGTGGAGGTTTGACAGCCGCCTAGCA
TTTCATCACGTGGCCCGAGAGCTGCATCCGGAGTACTTCAAGAACTGCTGATATCGAGCTTGCTACAAGG
GACTTTCCGCTGGGGACTTTCCAGGGAGGCGTGGCCTGGGCGGGACTGGGGAGTGGCGAGCCCTCAGATC
CTGCATATAAGCAGCTGCTTTTTGCCTGTACTGGGTCTCTCTGGTTAGACCAGATCTGAGCCTGGGAGCT
CTCTGGCTAACTAGGGAACCCACTGCTTAAGCCTCAATAAAGCTTGCCTTGAGTGCTTCAAGTAGTGTGT
GCCCGTCTGTTGTGTGACTCTGGTAACTAGAGATCCCTCAGACCCTTTTAGTCAGTGTGGAAAATCTCTA
GCAGTGGCGCCCGAACAGGGACTTGAAAGCGAAAGGGAAACCAGAGGAGCTCTCTCGACGCAGGACTCGG
CTTGCTGAAGCGCGCACGGCAAGAGGCGAGGGGCGGCGACTGGTGAGTACGCCAAAAATTTTGACTAGCG
GAGGCTAGAAGGAGAGAGATGGGTGCGAGAGCGTCAGTATTAAGCGGGGGAGAATTAGATCGCGATGGGA
AAAAATTCGGTTAAGGCCAGGGGGAAAGAAAAAATATAAATTAAAACATATAGTATGGGCAAGCAGGGAG
CTAGAACGATTCGCAGTTAATCCTGGCCTGTTAGAAACATCAGAAGGCTGTAGACAAATACTGGGACAGC
TACAACCATCCCTTCAGACAGGATCAGAAGAACTTAGATCATTATATAATACAGTAGCAACCCTCTATTG
TGTGCATCAAAGGATAGAGATAAAAGACACCAAGGAAGCTTTAGACAAGATAGAGGAAGAGCAAAACAAA
AGTAAGACCACCGCACAGCAAGCGGCCGGCCGCTGATCTTCAGACCTGGAGGAGGAGATATGAGGGACAA
TTGGAGAAGTGAATTATATAAATATAAAGTAGTAAAAATTGAACCATTAGGAGTAGCACCCACCAAGGCA
AAGAGAAGAGTGGTGCAGAGAGAAAAAAGAGCAGTGGGAATAGGAGCTTTGTTCCTTGGGTTCTTGGGAG
CAGCAGGAAGCACTATGGGCGCAGCGTCAATGACGCTGACGGTACAGGCCAGACAATTATTGTCTGGTAT
AGTGCAGCAGCAGAACAATTTGCTGAGGGCTATTGAGGCGCAACAGCATCTGTTGCAACTCACAGTCTGG
GGCATCAAGCAGCTCCAGGCAAGAATCCTGGCTGTGGAAAGATACCTAAAGGATCAACAGCTCCTGGGGA
TTTGGGGTTGCTCTGGAAAACTCATTTGCACCACTGCTGTGCCTTGGAATGCTAGTTGGAGTAATAAATC
TCTGGAACAGATTTGGAATCACACGACCTGGATGGAGTGGGACAGAGAAATTAACAATTACACAAGCTTA
ATACACTCCTTAATTGAAGAATCGCAAAACCAGCAAGAAAAGAATGAACAAGAATTATTGGAATTAGATA
AATGGGCAAGTTTGTGGAATTGGTTTAACATAACAAATTGGCTGTGGTATATAAAATTATTCATAATGAT
AGTAGGAGGCTTGGTAGGTTTAAGAATAGTTTTTGCTGTACTTTCTATAGTGAATAGAGTTAGGCAGGGA
TATTCACCATTATCGTTTCAGACCCACCTCCCAACCCCGAGGGGACCCGACAGGCCCGAAGGAATAGAAG
AAGAAGGTGGAGAGAGAGACAGAGACAGATCCATTCGATTAGTGAACGGATCTCGACGGTATCGCCTTTA
AAAGAAAAGGGGGGATTGGGGGGTACAGTGCAGGGGAAAGAATAGTAGACATAATAGCAACAGACATACA
AACTAAAGAATTACAAAAACAAATTACAAAAATTCAAAATTTTCGGGTTTATTACAGGGACAGCAGAGAT
CCAGTTTATCGATCCACGGGGTTGGGGTTGCGCCTTTTCCAAGGCAGCCCTGGGTTTGCGCAGGGACGCG
GCTGCTCTGGGCGTGGTTCCGGGAAACGCAGCGGCGCCGACCCTGGGTCTCGCACATTCTTCACGTCCGT
TCGCAGCGTCACCCGGATCTTCGCCGCTACCCTTGTGGGCCCCCCGGCGACGCTTCCTGCTCCGCCCCTA
AGTCGGGAAGGTTCCTTGCGGTTCGCGGCGTGCCGGACGTGACAAACGGAAGCCGCACGTCTCACTAGTA
CCCTCGCAGACGGACAGCGCCAGGGAGCAATGGCAGCGCGCCGACCGCGATGGGCTGTGGCCAATAGCGG
CTGCTCAGCAGGGCGCGCCGAGAGCAGCGGCCGGGAAGGGGCGGTGCGGGAGGCGGGGTGTGGGGCGGTA
GTGTGGGCCCTGTTCCTGCCCGCGCGGTGTTCCGCATTCTGCAAGCCTCCGGAGCGCACGTCGGCAGTCG
GCTCCCTCGTTGACCGAATCACCGACCTCTCTCCCCAGGACGCGGGATCCGCCACCATGAACACTACATC
TTCTGCAGCACCCCCCTCACTAGGTGTAGAGTTCATCTCTCTGCTGGCTATCATCCTGCTGTCAGTGGCG
CTGGCTGTGGGGCTTCCCGGCAACAGCTTTGTGGTGTGGAGTATCCTGAAAAGGATGCAGAAGCGCTCTG
TCACTGCCCTGATGGTGCTGAACCTGGCCCTGGCCGACCTGGCCGTATTGCTCACTGCTCCCTTTTTCCT
TCACTTCCTGGCCCAAGGCACCTGGAGTTTTGGACTGGCTGGTTGCCGCCTGTGTCACTATGTCTGCGGA
GTCAGCATGTACGCCAGCGTCCTGCTTATCACGGCCATGAGTCTAGACCGCTCACTGGCGGTGGCCCGCC
CCTTTGTGTCCCAGAAGCTACGCACCAAGGCGATGGCCCGGCGGGTGCTGGCAGGCATCTGGGTGTTGTC
CTTTCTGCTGGCCACACCCGTCCTCGCGTACCGCACAGTAGTGCCCTGGAAAACGAACATGAGCCTGTGC
TTCCCGCGGTACCCCAGCGAAGGGCACCGGGCCTTCCATCTAATCTTCGAGGCTGTCACGGGCTTCCTGC
TGCCCTTCCTGGCTGTGGTGGCCAGCTACTCGGACATAGGGCGTCGGCTACAGGCCCGGCGCTTCCGCCG
CAGCCGCCGCACCGGCCGCCTGGTGGTGCTCATCATCCTGACCTTCGCCGCCTTCTGGCTGCCCTACCAC
GTGGTGAACCTGGCTGAGGCGGGCCGCGCGCTGGCCGGCCAGGCCGCCGGGTTAGGGCTCGTGGGGAAGC
GGCTGAGCCTGGCCCGCAACGTGCTCATCGCACTCGCCTTCCTGAGCAGCAGCGTGAACCCCGTGCTGTA
CGCGTGCGCCGGCGGCGGCCTGCTGCGCTCGGCGGGCGTGGGCTTCGTCGCCAAGCTGCTGGAGGGCACG
GGCGCCGAGGCGTCCAGCACGCGCCGCGGGGGCAGCCTGGGCCAGACCGCTAGGAGCGGCCCCGCCGCTC
TGGAGCCCGGCCCTTCCGAGAGCCTCACTGCCTCCAGCCCTCTCAAGTTAAACGAACTGAACTAAGCGGC
CGCTCTAGAGTCGACGGGCCGCGGTAACAATTGTTAACTAACTTAAGCTAGCAACGGTTTCCCTCTAGCG
GGATCAATTCCGCCCCCCCCCCCTAACGTTACTGGCCGAAGCCGCTTGGAATAAGGCCGGTGTGCGTTTG
TCTATATGTTATTTTCCACCATATTGCCGTCTTTTGGCAATGTGAGGGCCCGGAAACCTGGCCCTGTCTT
CTTGACGAGCATTCCTAGGGGTCTTTCCCCTCTCGCCAAAGGAATGCAAGGTCTGTTGAATGTCGTGAAG
GAAGCAGTTCCTCTGGAAGCTTCTTGAAGACAAACAACGTCTGTAGCGACCCTTTGCAGGCAGCGGAACC
CCCCACCTGGCGACAGGTGCCTCTGCGGCCAAAAGCCACGTGTATAAGATACACCTGCAAAGGCGGCACA
ACCCCAGTGCCACGTTGTGAGTTGGATAGTTGTGGAAAGAGTCAAATGGCTCTCCTCAAGCGTATTCAAC
AAGGGGCTGAAGGATGCCCAGAAGGTACCCCATTGTATGGGATCTGATCTGGGGCCTCGGTGCACATGCT
TTACATGTGTTTAGTCGAGGTTAAAAAAACGTCTAGGCCCCCCGAACCACGGGGACGTGGTTTTCCTTTG
AAAAACACGATAATACCATGAAAAAGCCTGAACTCACCGCGACGTCTGTCGAGAAGTTTCTGATCGAAAA
GTTCGACAGCGTCTCCGACCTGATGCAGCTCTCGGAGGGCGAAGAATCTCGTGCTTTCAGCTTCGATGTA
GGAGGGCGTGGATATGTCCTGCGGGTAAATAGCTGCGCCGATGGTTTCTACAAAGATCGTTATGTTTATC
GGCACTTTGCATCGGCCGCGCTCCCGATTCCGGAAGTGCTTGACATTGGGGAATTCAGCGAGAGCCTGAC
CTATTGCATCTCCCGCCGTGCACAGGGTGTCACGTTGCAAGACCTGCCTGAAACCGAACTGCCCGCTGTT
CTGCAGCCGGTCGCGGAGGCCATGGATGCGATCGCTGCGGCCGATCTTAGCCAGACGAGCGGGTTCGGCC
CATTCGGACCGCAAGGAATCGGTCAATACACTACATGGCGTGATTTCATATGCGCGATTGCTGATCCCCA
TGTGTATCACTGGCAAACTGTGATGGACGACACCGTCAGTGCGTCCGTCGCGCAGGCTCTCGATGAGCTG
ATGCTTTGGGCCGAGGACTGCCCCGAAGTCCGGCACCTCGTGCACGCGGATTTCGGCTCCAACAATGTCC
TGACGGACAATGGCCGCATAACAGCGGTCATTGACTGGAGCGAGGCGATGTTCGGGGATTCCCAATACGA
GGTCGCCAACATCTTCTTCTGGAGGCCGTGGTTGGCTTGTATGGAGCAGCAGACGCGCTACTTCGAGCGG
AGGCATCCGGAGCTTGCAGGATCGCCGCGGCTCCGGGCGTATATGCTCCGCATTGGTCTTGACCAACTCT
ATCAGAGCTTGGTTGACGGCAATTTCGATGATGCAGCTTGGGCGCAGGGTCGATGCGACGCAATCGTCCG
ATCCGGAGCCGGGACTGTCGGGCGTACACAAATCGCCCGCAGAAGCGCGGCCGTCTGGACCGATGGCTGT
GTAGAAGTACTCGCCGATAGTGGAAACCGACGCCCCAGCACTCGTCCGAGGGCAAAGGAATAGCCCGGGC
GGGGCGCGTCTGGAACAATCAACCTCTGGATTACAAAATTTGTGAAAGATTGACTGGTATTCTTAACTAT
GTTGCTCCTTTTACGCTATGTGGATACGCTGCTTTAATGCCTTTGTATCATGCTATTGCTTCCCGTATGG
CTTTCATTTTCTCCTCCTTGTATAAATCCTGGTTGCTGTCTCTTTATGAGGAGTTGTGGCCCGTTGTCAG
GCAACGTGGCGTGGTGTGCACTGTGTTTGCTGACGCAACCCCCACTGGTTGGGGCATTGCCACCACCTGT
CAGCTCCTTTCCGGGACTTTCGCTTTCCCCCTCCCTATTGCCACGGCGGAACTCATCGCCGCCTGCCTTG
CCCGCTGCTGGACAGGGGCTCGGCTGTTGGGCACTGACAATTCCGTGGTGTTGTCGGGGAAGCTGACGTC
CTTTCCATGGCTGCTCGCCTGTGTTGCCACCTGGATTCTGCGCGGGACGTCCTTCTGCTACGTCCCTTCG
GCCCTCAATCCAGCGGACCTTCCTTCCCGCGGCCTGCTGCCGGCTCTGCGGCCTCTTCCGCGTCTTCGCC
TTCGCCCTCAGACGAGTCGGATCTCCCTTTGGGCCGCCTCCCCGCCTGGAATTAATTCTGCAGTCGAGAC
CTAGAAAAACATGGAGCAATCACAAGTAGCAATACAGCAGCTACCAATGCTGATTGTGCCTGGCTAGAAG
CACAAGAGGAGGAGGAGGTGGGTTTTCCAGTCACACCTCAGGTACCTTTAAGACCAATGACTTACAAGGC
AGCTGTAGATCTTAGCCACTTTTTAAAAGAAAAGAGGGGACTGGAAGGGCTAATTCACTCCCAACGAAGA
CAAGATATCCTTGATCTGTGGATCTACCACACACAAGGCTACTTCCCTGATTAGCAGAACTACACACCAG
GGCCAGGGGTCAGATATCCACTGACCTTTGGATGGTGCTACAAGCTAGTACCAGTTGAGCCAGATAAGGT
AGAAGAGGCCAATAAAGGAGAGAACACCAGCTTGTTACACCCTGTGAGCCTGCATGGGATGGATGACCCG
GAGAGAGAAGTGTTAGAGTGGAGGTTTGACAGCCGCCTAGCATTTCATCACGTGGCCCGAGAGCTGCATC
CGGAGTACTTCAAGAACTGCTGATATCGAGCTTGCTACAAGGGACTTTCCGCTGGGGACTTTCCAGGGAG
GCGTGGCCTGGGCGGGACTGGGGAGTGGCGAGCCCTCAGATCCTGCATATAAGCAGCTGCTTTTTGCCTG
TACTGGGTCTCTCTGGTTAGACCAGATCTGAGCCTGGGAGCTCTCTGGCTAACTAGGGAACCCACTGCTT
AAGCCTCAATAAAGCTTGCCTTGAGTGCTTCAAGTAGTGTGTGCCCGTCTGTTGTGTGACTCTGGTAACT
AGAGATCCCTCAGACCCTTTTAGTCAGTGTGGAAAATCTCTAGCAGTAGTAGTTCATGTCATCTTATTAT
TCAGTATTTATAACTTGCAAAGAAATGAATATCAGAGAGTGAGAGGCCTTGACATTGCTAGCGTTTACCG
TCGACCTCTAGCTAGAGCTTGGCGTAATCATGGTCATAGCTGTTTCCTGTGTGAAATTGTTATCCGCTCA
CAATTCCACACAACATACGAGCCGGAAGCATAAAGTGTAAAGCCTGGGGTGCCTAATGAGTGAGCTAACT
CACATTAATTGCGTTGCGCTCACTGCCCGCTTTCCAGTCGGGAAACCTGTCGTGCCAGCTGCATTAATGA
ATCGGCCAACGCGCGGGGAGAGGCGGTTTGCGTATTGGGCGCTCTTCCGCTTCCTCGCTCACTGACTCGC
TGCGCTCGGTCGTTCGGCTGCGGCGAGCGGTATCAGCTCACTCAAAGGCGGTAATACGGTTATCCACAGA
ATCAGGGGATAACGCAGGAAAGAACATGTGAGCAAAAGGCCAGCAAAAGGCCAGGAACCGTAAAAAGGCC
GCGTTGCTGGCGTTTTTCCATAGGCTCCGCCCCCCTGACGAGCATCACAAAAATCGACGCTCAAGTCAGA
GGTGGCGAAACCCGACAGGACTATAAAGATACCAGGCGTTTCCCCCTGGAAGCTCCCTCGTGCGCTCTCC
TGTTCCGACCCTGCCGCTTACCGGATACCTGTCCGCCTTTCTCCCTTCGGGAAGCGTGGCGCTTTCTCAT
AGCTCACGCTGTAGGTATCTCAGTTCGGTGTAGGTCGTTCGCTCCAAGCTGGGCTGTGTGCACGAACCCC
CCGTTCAGCCCGACCGCTGCGCCTTATCCGGTAACTATCGTCTTGAGTCCAACCCGGTAAGACACGACTT
ATCGCCACTGGCAGCAGCCACTGGTAACAGGATTAGCAGAGCGAGGTATGTAGGCGGTGCTACAGAGTTC
TTGAAGTGGTGGCCTAACTACGGCTACACTAGAAGAACAGTATTTGGTATCTGCGCTCTGCTGAAGCCAG
TTACCTTCGGAAAAAGAGTTGGTAGCTCTTGATCCGGCAAACAAACCACCGCTGGTAGCGGTGGTTTTTT
TGTTTGCAAGCAGCAGATTACGCGCAGAAAAAAAGGATCTCAAGAAGATCCTTTGATCTTTTCTACGGGG
TCTGACGCTCAGTGGAACGAAAACTCACGTTAAGGGATTTTGGTCATGAGATTATCAAAAAGGATCTTCA
CCTAGATCCTTTTAAATTAAAAATGAAGTTTTAAATCAATCTAAAGTATATATGAGTAAACTTGGTCTGA
CAGTTACCAATGCTTAATCAGTGAGGCACCTATCTCAGCGATCTGTCTATTTCGTTCATCCATAGTTGCC
TGACTCCCCGTCGTGTAGATAACTACGATACGGGAGGGCTTACCATCTGGCCCCAGTGCTGCAATGATAC
CGCGAGACCCACGCTCACCGGCTCCAGATTTATCAGCAATAAACCAGCCAGCCGGAAGGGCCGAGCGCAG
AAGTGGTCCTGCAACTTTATCCGCCTCCATCCAGTCTATTAATTGTTGCCGGGAAGCTAGAGTAAGTAGT
TCGCCAGTTAATAGTTTGCGCAACGTTGTTGCCATTGCTACAGGCATCGTGGTGTCACGCTCGTCGTTTG
GTATGGCTTCATTCAGCTCCGGTTCCCAACGATCAAGGCGAGTTACATGATCCCCCATGTTGTGCAAAAA
AGCGGTTAGCTCCTTCGGTCCTCCGATCGTTGTCAGAAGTAAGTTGGCCGCAGTGTTATCACTCATGGTT
ATGGCAGCACTGCATAATTCTCTTACTGTCATGCCATCCGTAAGATGCTTTTCTGTGACTGGTGAGTACT
CAACCAAGTCATTCTGAGAATAGTGTATGCGGCGACCGAGTTGCTCTTGCCCGGCGTCAATACGGGATAA
TACCGCGCCACATAGCAGAACTTTAAAAGTGCTCATCATTGGAAAACGTTCTTCGGGGCGAAAACTCTCA
AGGATCTTACCGCTGTTGAGATCCAGTTCGATGTAACCCACTCGTGCACCCAACTGATCTTCAGCATCTT
TTACTTTCACCAGCGTTTCTGGGTGAGCAAAAACAGGAAGGCAAAATGCCGCAAAAAAGGGAATAAGGGC
GACACGGAAATGTTGAATACTCATACTCTTCCTTTTTCAATATTATTGAAGCATTTATCAGGGTTATTGT
CTCATGAGCGGATACATATTTGAATGTATTTAGAAAAATAAACAAATAGGGGTTCCGCGCACATTTCCCC
GAAAAGTGCCACCTGACGTCGACGGATCGGGAGATCAACTTGTTTATTGCAGCTTATAATGGTTACAAAT
AAAGCAATAGCATCACAAATTTCACAAATAAAGCATTTTTTTCACTGCATTCTAGTTGTGGTTTGTCCAA
ACTCATCAATGTATCTTATCATGTCTGGATCAACTGGATAACTCAAGCTAACCAAAATCATCCCAAACTT
CCCACCCCATACCCTATTACCACTGCCAATTACCTGTGGTTTCATTTACTCTAAACCTGTGATTCCTCTG
AATTATTTTCATTTTAAAGAAATTGTATTTGTTAAATATGTACTACAAACTTAGTAGTT
